Addgene plasmid #112827: pCTD26-S>A18-25
Purpose: pSMF2 with all S to A mutations in only repeats 18-25.
Depositing lab: Stephen Fuchs. Depositing organization: Tufts University. Publication: Repeat-Specific Functions for the C-Terminal Domain of RNA Polymerase II in Budding Yeast. Babokhov M, Mosaheb MM, Baker RW, Fuchs SM. G3 (Bethesda). 2018 May 4;8(5):1593-1601. doi: 10.1534/g3.118.200086. PubMed 29523636.
Backbone
  Vector backbone: pJMD2
  Backbone size w/o insert (bp): 5345
  Total vector size (bp): 5957
  Vector type: Yeast Expression
  Selectable markers: Gentamicin, LEU2
Growth in bacteria
  Bacterial resistance: Ampicillin, 100 μg/mL
  Growth temperature: 37°C
  Growth strain: DH5alpha
  Copy number: Unknown
Gene/Insert
  Gene/Insert name: RPB1 (alt name: RPO21)
  Species: S. cerevisiae (budding yeast)
  Insert size (bp): 5200
  Mutation: pSMF2 with all S to A mutations in only repeats 18-25.
  Entrez Gene: RPO21 (a.k.a. YDL140C, RPB1, RPB220, SIT1, SUA8)
  Promoter: Native promoter
  Cloning method: Restriction Enzyme; 5′ cloning site Xma1 (not destroyed); 3′ cloning site Sac1 (not destroyed)
  Sequencing primers: 5′ GATCGATGAGGAGTCACTGGt; 3′ TTTACTAGCGCCGTTGGTTT
Terms and licenses: Academic/Nonprofit Terms; Industry Terms: Not Available to Industry
How to cite: pCTD26-S>A18-25 was a gift from Stephen Fuchs (Addgene plasmid # 112827 ; http://n2t.net/addgene:112827 ; RRID:Addgene_112827)
