[The description below was written by a language model from this plasmid's Addgene catalogue record and pLannotate feature annotations shown in this document.]
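Description:
pCTD26-S>A18-25 is a yeast expression plasmid carrying a mutant allele of Saccharomyces cerevisiae RPB1 (RPO21), the largest and catalytic subunit of RNA polymerase II, expressed from its native promoter. It is a shuttle vector built on the pJMD2 backbone. A high-copy ColE1/pUC-type origin and the β-lactamase gene (ampicillin resistance) support propagation in E. coli. A CEN6/ARS element provides stable, low-copy centromeric maintenance in yeast, and the LEU2 gene under its own promoter allows selection by leucine prototrophy. The catalogue also lists gentamicin as a selectable marker, but no matching resistance gene appears in the feature table. Remnants of a lac promoter/operator region, lacI, rop and bom are cloning-vector leftovers. Short BPL1 and NFS1 fragments are probably genomic sequence flanking the RPO21 and LEU2 loci.

The insert derives from the parent plasmid pSMF2. As the name implies, it encodes a C-terminal domain (CTD) of 26 heptad repeats in which all serines are changed to alanine in repeats 18–25 only. This removes the phosphorylatable serine positions from the distal part of the CTD and leaves the proximal repeats wild type. The annotated RPO21 match ends before the CTD region, followed downstream by a 3xFLAG epitope, which suggests a C-terminally tagged protein suitable for immunodetection or purification. The CTD segment was cloned between retained XmaI and SacI sites. The sequenced record is 11,352 nt, considerably larger than the catalogue's total vector size, so the listed sizes should be treated with caution. The plasmid was made to study repeat-specific functions of the Pol II CTD in budding yeast.
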