Features (pLannotate 1.2.2; 16 found; start..end, strand, type, name):
     70..573     -  misc_feature   CEN/ARS: S. cerevisiae CEN6 centromere fused to an autonomously replicating sequence
    610..714     +  promoter       AmpR promoter: bla
    715..1575    +  CDS            AmpR: β-lactamase; bla; confers resistance to ampicillin, carbenicillin, and related antibiotics
   1746..2334    +  rep_origin     ori: high-copy-number ColE1/pMB1/pBR322/pUC origin of replication
   2517..2609    +  CDS            lacI (fragment): lac repressor; lacI; The lac repressor binds to the lac operator to inhibit transcription in E. coli. This inhibition can be relieved by adding lactose or isopropyl-β-D-thiogalactopyranoside (IPTG).
   2622..2643    +  protein_bind   CAP binding site: CAP binding activates transcription in the presence of cAMP. E. coli catabolite activator protein
   2658..2688    +  promoter       lac promoter: promoter for the E. coli lac operon
   2692..2714    +  protein_bind   lac operator (fragment): The lac repressor binds to the lac operator to inhibit transcription in E. coli. This inhibition can be relieved by adding lactose or isopropyl-β-D-thiogalactopyranoside (IPTG). lac repressor encoded by lacI
   3369..7979    +  CDS            RPO21 (fragment): RPB1_YEAST - Also known as RPB1, RPB220, SUA8. Experimental evidence at protein level: Swiss-Prot protein existence level 1. DNA-dependent RNA polymerase catalyzes the transcription of DNA into RNA using the four ribonucleoside triphosphates as substrates. Largest and catalytic component of RNA polymerase II which synthesizes mRNA precursors and many functional non-coding RNAs. Forms the polymerase active center together with the second largest subunit. Pol II is the central component of the basal RNA polymerase II transcription machinery. During a transcription cycle, Pol II, general transcri
   8514..8579    +  CDS            3xFLAG: three tandem FLAG® epitope tags, followed by an enterokinase cleavage site
   8834..9133    -  CDS            BPL1 (fragment): BPL1_YEAST - Also known as ACC2. Experimental evidence at protein level: Swiss-Prot protein existence level 1. Post-translational modification of specific protein by attachment of biotin. Acts on various carboxylases such as acetyl-CoA- carboxylase, pyruvate carboxylase, propionyl CoA carboxylase, and 3- methylcrotonyl CoA carboxylase. From Saccharomyces cerevisiae (strain ATCC 204508 / S288c) (Baker's yeast).
   9189..9594    +  promoter       LEU2 promoter: S. cerevisiae LEU2
   9595..10686   +  CDS            LEU2: LEU3_YEAST - Experimental evidence at protein level: Swiss-Prot protein existence level 1. Catalyzes the oxidation of 3-carboxy-2-hydroxy-4- methylpentanoate (3-isopropylmalate) to 3-carboxy-4-methyl-2- oxopentanoate. The product decarboxylates to 4-methyl-2 oxopentanoate. From Saccharomyces cerevisiae (strain ATCC 204508 / S288c) (Baker's yeast).
  11051..11167   -  CDS            NFS1 (fragment): NFS1_YEAST - Also known as SPL1 From Saccharomyces cerevisiae (strain ATCC 204508 / S288c) (Baker's yeast).
  11166..11216   -  misc_feature   bom (fragment): basis of mobility region from pBR322
  11318..1       -  CDS            rop (fragment) (across the origin): Rop protein, which maintains plasmids at low copy number; rop
>Addgene plasmid #112827 | pCTD26-S>A18-25 | addgene full sequence | sequence record 217321 | Addgene NGS Result
GACGAAAGGGCCTCGTGATACGCCTATTTTTATAGGTTAATGTCATGATAATAATGGTTTCTTAGGACGG
ATCGCTTGCCTGTAACTTACACGCGCCTCGTATCTTTTAATGATGGAATAATTTGGGAATTTACTCTGTG
TTTATTTATTTTTATGTTTTGTATTTGGATTTTAGAAAGTAAATAAAGAAGGTAGAAGAGTTACGGAATG
AAGAAAAAAAAATAAACAAAGGTTTAAAAAATTTCAACAAAAAGCGTACTTTACATATATATTTATTAGA
CAAGAAAAGCAGATTAAATAGATATACATTCGATTAACGATAAGTAAAATGTAAAATCACAGGATTTTCG
TGTGTGGTCTTCTACACAGACAAGATGAAACAATTCGGCATTAATACCTGAGAGCAGGAAGAGCAAGATA
AAAGGTAGTATTTGTTGGCGATCCCCCTAGAGTCTTTTACATCTTCGGAAAACAAAAACTATTTTTTCTT
TAATTTCTTTTTTTACTTTCTATTTTTAATTTATATATTTATATTAAAAAATTTAAATTATAATTATTTT
TATAGCACGTGATGAAAAGGACCCAGGTGGCACTTTTCGGGGAAATGTGCGCGGAACCCCTATTTGTTTA
TTTTTCTAAATACATTCAAATATGTATCCGCTCATGAGACAATAACCCTGATAAATGCTTCAATAATATT
GAAAAAGGAAGAGTATGAGTATTCAACATTTCCGTGTCGCCCTTATTCCCTTTTTTGCGGCATTTTGCCT
TCCTGTTTTTGCTCACCCAGAAACGCTGGTGAAAGTAAAAGATGCTGAAGATCAGTTGGGTGCACGAGTG
GGTTACATCGAACTGGATCTCAACAGCGGTAAGATCCTTGAGAGTTTTCGCCCCGAAGAACGTTTTCCAA
TGATGAGCACTTTTAAAGTTCTGCTATGTGGCGCGGTATTATCCCGTATTGACGCCGGGCAAGAGCAACT
CGGTCGCCGCATACACTATTCTCAGAATGACTTGGTTGAGTACTCACCAGTCACAGAAAAGCATCTTACG
GATGGCATGACAGTAAGAGAATTATGCAGTGCTGCCATAACCATGAGTGATAACACTGCGGCCAACTTAC
TTCTGACAACGATCGGAGGACCGAAGGAGCTAACCGCTTTTTTGCACAACATGGGGGATCATGTAACTCG
CCTTGATCGTTGGGAACCGGAGCTGAATGAAGCCATACCAAACGACGAGCGTGACACCACGATGCCTGTA
GCAATGGCAACAACGTTGCGCAAACTATTAACTGGCGAACTACTTACTCTAGCTTCCCGGCAACAATTAA
TAGACTGGATGGAGGCGGATAAAGTTGCAGGACCACTTCTGCGCTCGGCCCTTCCGGCTGGCTGGTTTAT
TGCTGATAAATCTGGAGCCGGTGAGCGTGGGTCTCGCGGTATCATTGCAGCACTGGGGCCAGATGGTAAG
CCCTCCCGTATCGTAGTTATCTACACGACGGGGAGTCAGGCAACTATGGATGAACGAAATAGACAGATCG
CTGAGATAGGTGCCTCACTGATTAAGCATTGGTAACTGTCAGACCAAGTTTACTCATATATACTTTAGAT
TGATTTAAAACTTCATTTTTAATTTAAAAGGATCTAGGTGAAGATCCTTTTTGATAATCTCATGACCAAA
ATCCCTTAACGTGAGTTTTCGTTCCACTGAGCGTCAGACCCCGTAGAAAAGATCAAAGGATCTTCTTGAG
ATCCTTTTTTTCTGCGCGTAATCTGCTGCTTGCAAACAAAAAAACCACCGCTACCAGCGGTGGTTTGTTT
GCCGGATCAAGAGCTACCAACTCTTTTTCCGAAGGTAACTGGCTTCAGCAGAGCGCAGATACCAAATACT
GTTCTTCTAGTGTAGCCGTAGTTAGGCCACCACTTCAAGAACTCTGTAGCACCGCCTACATACCTCGCTC
TGCTAATCCTGTTACCAGTGGCTGCTGCCAGTGGCGATAAGTCGTGTCTTACCGGGTTGGACTCAAGACG
ATAGTTACCGGATAAGGCGCAGCGGTCGGGCTGAACGGGGGGTTCGTGCACACAGCCCAGCTTGGAGCGA
ACGACCTACACCGAACTGAGATACCTACAGCGTGAGCTATGAGAAAGCGCCACGCTTCCCGAAGGGAGAA
AGGCGGACAGGTATCCGGTAAGCGGCAGGGTCGGAACAGGAGAGCGCACGAGGGAGCTTCCAGGGGGAAA
CGCCTGGTATCTTTATAGTCCTGTCGGGTTTCGCCACCTCTGACTTGAGCGTCGATTTTTGTGATGCTCG
TCAGGGGGGCGGAGCCTATGGAAAAACGCCAGCAACGCGGCCTTTTTACGGTTCCTGGCCTTTTGCTGGC
CTTTTGCTCACATGTTCTTTCCTGCGTTATCCCCTGATTCTGTGGATAACCGTATTACCGCCTTTGAGTG
AGCTGATACCGCTCGCCGCAGCCGAACGACCGAGCGCAGCGAGTCAGTGAGCGAGGAAGCGGAAGAGCGC
CCAATACGCAAACCGCCTCTCCCCGCGCGTTGGCCGATTCATTAATGCAGCTGGCACGACAGGTTTCCCG
ACTGGAAAGCGGGCAGTGAGCGCAACGCAATTAATGTGAGTTAGCTCACTCATTAGGCACCCCAGGCTTT
ACACTTTATGCTTCCGGCTCGTATGTTGTGTGGAATTGTGAGCGGATAACAATTTCACACAGGAAACAGC
TATGACCATGATTACGCCAAGCGCGCGGGTTGCGCGTCTCGAGGAGCGTGCAGCACCATTCACCGCCAGC
TTTGTATCGTCCTTTAGAGTGCAGCAAGAACATTAATTGCTCTCACAGAGGTATCATAAGAACATCCGAT
TCGTTCATTAACTGAAATCATATCTGTGTTGTTCTGATCGACTCTCTTTGTTAGTTTTATCTTCCATTTT
TTTTTATTCCTTTCATTTTCCAATAAAATTTGAACAGGATCGATATAAACAGATAAAAACCCTCCAAAGT
TAACCATTTGTTTATATTTGCTTTTCTGCATAAGTTTTCCTAGCGAATTCCCTGATCAACTTTCAAGGAA
AACTAAAACTACTGTATTATAAGAGGTTTTTTTTTTCATTCCAGATTAATTTTGAAATACGATATCCTCA
AGTTTATCTACCAGAATATTTGACTAAGAAATCAAACTCTGTTAATAATAATATAATTATAAAAACCTCA
ACTAGAAACTCCAAAAAAAAAAATTTACCATTTTTTACTTTCTATCCTTGTTAACCAAATTTCAAAAAAA
TTTTACCTTTTCTTTTTCCAGAAGAGGGACCAATCATAAAGATAGCAATAACACTTTACCCCAAAATATA
AATCAGACATGGTAGGACAACAGTATTCTAGTGCTCCACTCCGTACAGTAAAAGAGGTCCAATTCGGTCT
TTTCTCACCTGAAGAAGTTAGAGCAATCAGTGTGGCCAAAATTAGATTTCCAGAGACAATGGATGAAACC
CAGACGAGAGCGAAAATTGGTGGTCTAAACGACCCTAGGTTAGGCTCTATTGATCGTAATCTGAAGTGTC
AAACTTGTCAAGAGGGTATGAACGAATGTCCTGGTCATTTTGGTCACATAGATTTAGCAAAACCTGTATT
TCATGTTGGTTTTATTGCCAAAATTAAGAAAGTATGTGAGTGTGTCTGTATGCACTGTGGTAAGCTATTA
CTGGATGAACATAATGAATTAATGAGACAAGCTCTAGCAATCAAAGACAGTAAAAAAAGGTTTGCTGCAA
TTTGGACTTTATGTAAAACAAAAATGGTCTGCGAAACAGATGTCCCTTCTGAAGATGATCCTACTCAGCT
CGTATCAAGGGGAGGTTGTGGTAATACACAGCCTACAATTCGTAAGGATGGGTTGAAATTAGTTGGTAGT
TGGAAAAAAGATAGAGCCACGGGGGATGCGGATGAACCAGAACTAAGAGTTTTAAGTACGGAGGAAATCT
TGAATATTTTTAAGCATATCTCAGTAAAAGACTTCACTAGTTTGGGTTTCAACGAAGTTTTTTCTCGTCC
AGAATGGATGATTTTAACATGCCTTCCTGTCCCACCACCACCGGTGCGTCCATCCATTTCCTTCAATGAA
TCTCAAAGAGGTGAGGATGATTTAACCTTTAAACTTGCTGATATTTTAAAAGCTAATATTAGTTTGGAAA
CACTAGAGCATAACGGTGCTCCACATCATGCTATTGAAGAAGCAGAGAGTTTATTACAATTTCATGTTGC
CACTTATATGGATAATGATATTGCTGGTCAACCACAAGCTCTTCAAAAGTCCGGCCGTCCCGTTAAATCT
ATTCGTGCTCGTTTGAAGGGTAAAGAGGGTCGTATCAGAGGTAATTTAATGGGTAAGCGTGTGGATTTTT
CGGCAAGAACTGTTATTTCTGGTGATCCTAATTTGGAATTAGACCAAGTCGGTGTTCCAAAATCTATTGC
CAAGACTTTAACATACCCAGAAGTGGTCACACCATATAACATAGATCGTCTGACGCAACTTGTTAGGAAT
GGACCAAATGAGCACCCCGGTGCCAAATACGTCATTCGTGATAGCGGAGACCGTATAGATTTAAGATACA
GTAAAAGGGCAGGTGATATTCAATTACAGTATGGGTGGAAAGTTGAACGTCATATTATGGACAATGATCC
AGTTTTATTCAACCGTCAACCTTCGTTGCACAAAATGTCCATGATGGCCCACAGAGTAAAAGTTATTCCA
TATTCTACATTTAGATTGAATTTGTCCGTTACATCTCCATACAATGCCGATTTCGACGGTGACGAAATGA
ATCTTCACGTTCCTCAGTCTGAGGAAACAAGGGCGGAACTTTCTCAATTATGTGCTGTTCCTCTGCAAAT
TGTTTCACCACAATCTAACAAACCTTGTATGGGTATTGTTCAAGATACTTTGTGTGGTATTCGTAAACTG
ACATTAAGAGATACATTTATAGAACTTGATCAAGTTTTGAATATGCTTTATTGGGTTCCAGATTGGGATG
GTGTTATTCCGACACCTGCAATTATCAAGCCCAAACCTTTGTGGTCCGGTAAACAAATCTTGTCTGTGGC
TATCCCAAACGGTATTCATTTACAACGTTTTGATGAGGGCACTACTCTGCTTTCTCCAAAGGATAATGGT
ATGCTTATTATTGACGGTCAAATCATTTTTGGTGTAGTAGAGAAAAAAACCGTTGGTTCCTCCAATGGTG
GTTTAATTCATGTTGTTACGAGAGAAAAGGGACCTCAAGTTTGTGCTAAGTTGTTTGGTAACATACAGAA
AGTTGTTAACTTTTGGTTACTACATAATGGGTTTTCAACAGGTATTGGTGATACCATTGCGGACGGCCCA
ACAATGAGGGAAATTACAGAGACAATTGCAGAGGCTAAAAAGAAAGTTTTGGATGTTACGAAAGAAGCCC
AGGCAAACTTATTGACTGCTAAACATGGTATGACTCTCCGTGAGTCTTTTGAGGATAACGTTGTTCGGTT
CCTAAATGAAGCAAGAGATAAGGCAGGTCGTTTAGCTGAAGTCAATTTGAAAGATTTGAACAATGTGAAA
CAAATGGTTATGGCAGGTTCCAAGGGTTCATTTATTAATATCGCGCAAATGTCAGCTTGTGTAGGACAGC
AATCTGTTGAAGGTAAACGTATTGCTTTTGGGTTCGTTGATCGTACCTTACCTCATTTCTCTAAAGATGA
TTACTCCCCAGAGTCTAAAGGTTTTGTTGAGAACTCATATTTGAGAGGTTTGACCCCACAAGAATTTTTT
TTCCATGCAATGGGTGGTCGTGAAGGTCTTATCGATACCGCCGTCAAAACAGCCGAAACAGGTTATATTC
AACGTCGTTTAGTGAAAGCTCTAGAAGATATCATGGTTCATTACGATAACACCACAAGAAACTCATTGGG
TAACGTTATTCAGTTTATTTATGGTGAAGATGGTATGGATGCTGCGCATATTGAAAAGCAATCGCTAGAT
ACTATTGGTGGCTCCGATGCAGCTTTTGAAAAGAGATACAGAGTTGATTTATTGAATACAGACCATACCC
TTGATCCCTCACTATTGGAATCCGGATCTGAGATACTTGGCGATTTGAAACTTCAAGTTCTCCTGGATGA
AGAATACAAACAATTAGTGAAAGATCGTAAATTTTTGAGGGAAGTTTTTGTTGATGGTGAAGCAAACTGG
CCATTACCAGTCAACATAAGACGTATTATTCAAAATGCTCAACAAACTTTCCACATAGATCATACGAAAC
CATCTGATTTAACAATCAAAGACATCGTTCTTGGTGTAAAGGATTTGCAAGAAAACTTATTAGTGTTGCG
TGGTAAGAATGAAATTATACAAAATGCCCAGCGAGATGCAGTTACATTGTTCTGCTGTTTATTACGTTCC
CGTTTGGCCACACGTAGAGTTCTACAAGAGTACAGACTAACAAAACAGGCATTCGATTGGGTATTAAGTA
ATATCGAGGCACAATTCCTCCGTTCTGTTGTTCACCCTGGTGAAATGGTTGGTGTTCTAGCAGCCCAATC
CATTGGTGAACCAGCCACACAAATGACCCTTAACACCTTCCATTTTGCTGGTGTTGCTTCCAAAAAAGTT
ACTTCTGGTGTCCCCCGTTTAAAGGAAATTTTGAATGTGGCCAAAAACATGAAAACCCCTTCCTTGACTG
TATACTTAGAGCCTGGTCATGCTGCCGATCAAGAACAAGCGAAGTTGATCAGATCTGCTATCGAGCATAC
CACTTTAAAGAGTGTCACTATTGCTTCAGAAATTTACTATGATCCTGATCCACGTTCCACAGTTATTCCA
GAAGATGAAGAAATTATCCAACTTCATTTCTCATTATTGGATGAAGAGGCTGAACAATCTTTTGACCAAC
AATCACCTTGGTTATTACGTCTGGAACTGGATCGTGCAGCAATGAATGATAAAGACTTAACAATGGGTCA
GGTTGGTGAAAGAATCAAGCAAACATTCAAAAATGATTTGTTTGTTATCTGGTCTGAAGACAACGATGAG
AAGTTGATCATCCGTTGTCGTGTTGTTCGTCCAAAGTCACTAGATGCTGAGACTGAAGCAGAAGAAGATC
ATATGTTGAAGAAAATTGAGAACACAATGTTAGAGAATATTACATTACGTGGTGTAGAGAACATCGAGCG
TGTTGTCATGATGAAATATGACCGTAAAGTACCAAGTCCAACTGGTGAATACGTTAAGGAACCTGAATGG
GTGTTGGAAACAGATGGTGTTAACTTATCTGAAGTTATGACTGTTCCTGGTATCGACCCAACCAGAATCT
ATACCAACTCCTTCATTGATATAATGGAAGTTCTAGGTATTGAAGCTGGTCGTGCAGCCTTGTATAAAGA
AGTTTACAATGTTATTGCTTCTGATGGTTCGTATGTTAACTACCGTCATATGGCTTTGTTAGTCGATGTT
ATGACAACCCAAGGTGGCTTAACTTCTGTTACTCGTCATGGTTTCAACAGATCAAATACAGGTGCCTTAA
TGAGATGTTCATTTGAAGAAACTGTCGAAATTTTGTTTGAAGCTGGTGCTTCAGCCGAATTAGATGATTG
TCGTGGTGTTTCGGAAAATGTCATTCTTGGTCAAATGGCTCCAATCGGTACCGGTGCATTTGATGTGATG
ATCGATGAGGAGTCACTGGTAAAATACATGCCAGAACAAAAAATAACTGAGATTGAAGACGGACAAGATG
GTGGCGTCACACCATACAGTAACGAAAGTGGTTTGGTCAATGCAGATCTTGACGTTAAAGATGAGCTAAT
GTTTTCACCTCTGGTTGATTCGGGTTCAAATGACGCTATGGCTGGAGGATTTACAGCGTACGGTGGTGCT
GATTATGGTGAAGCCACGTCTCCATTTGGTGCTTATGGTGAAGCACCTACATCTCCCGGGTTTGGAGTCT
TGACACCAGGCTTTTCTCCGACGTCTCCTAGTTACAGCCCAACCTCACCTTCATATTCTCCGACGTCTCC
TAGTTACAGCCCAACCTCACCTTCATATTCTCCGACGTCTCCTAGTTACAGCCCAACCTCACCTTCATAT
TCTCCGACGTCTCCTAGTTACAGCCCAACCTCACCTTCATATTCTCCGACGTCTCCTAGTTACAGCCCAA
CCTCACCTTCATATTCTCCGACGTCTCCTAGTTACAGCCCAACCTCACCTTCATATTCTCCGACGTCTCC
TAGTTACAGCCCAACCTCACCTTCATATTCTCCGACGTCTCCTAGTTACAGCCCAACCTCACCTTCATAT
TCTCCGACGGCTCCTGCATACGCACCAACCGCTCCTGCATATGCTCCGACGGCTCCTGCATACGCACCAA
CCGCTCCTGCATATGCTCCGACGGCTCCTGCATACGCACCAACCGCTCCTGCATATGCTCCGACGGCTCC
TGCATACGCACCAACCGCTCCTGCATATGCTCCGACGTCTCCTGACTACAAAGACCATGACGGTGATTAT
AAAGATCATGACATCAACTACAAGGATGACGATGACAAGTGAGCTCGTATATCATCCTTACGTATTTGAC
GTTATTACATTATATATAGTTTCTCAAATAATATTTCTAGTTTATTTTTGTATCATAATAAAAACGTATA
CCAAATATACCATTATTTTTCATAGCATTATGGTAGGGATAGGGAATCAAGTAACTAATTTATATCCGCA
GAGCATTGGGAAAACCAACGGCGCTAGTAAATGCATTTAAATTACGTCCGTCCAACTTCTAAGCTTCAAG
TGGTAGACTCTTAACTCTGAACCTTTTTAGCAATTAAGCTCTTGAAGATATCAAAAGTGTTACCGTCCGG
CTGTAAATTATAAACGTTTCCTGTAAATTGAGTGGAACTACCGCTTACCAATTCTTTTGCAATCAGTAAA
CCGTAGTCTTCCGTGATACCAGTAATCATGGCTTGCGTATTTCCGTGATCTGGTAATGTTACTATTTGGT
TACTATGTAACCACAACTCATAATAACTTGGCAATATTTCCGCAGCTCCGTAGTTAATAAACTGTTTTAA
TATGACCTCAAGGTTATTCATATAGAGTGCCTGCGGGCCCGATCCCGATATCCAGGCCTCCCGATATCCA
GGCCTCAGCTTAGCCTAGAACTGTGGGAATACTCAGGTATCGTAAGATGCAAGAGTTCGAATCTCTTAGC
AACCATTATTTTTTTCCTCAACATAACGAGAACACACAGGGGCGCTATCGCACAGAATCAAATTCGATGA
CTGGAAATTTTTTGTTAATTTCAGAGGTCGCCTGACGCATATACCTTTTTCAACTGAAAAATTGGGAGAA
AAAGGAAAGGTGAGAGCGCCGGAACCGGCTTTTCATATAGAATAGAGAAGCGTTCATGACTAAATGCTTG
CATCACAATACTTGAAGTTGACAATATTATTTAAGGACCTATTGTTTTTTCCAATAGGTGGTTAGCAATC
GTCTTACTTTCTAACTTTTCTTACCTTTTACATTTCAGCAATATATATATATATTTCAAGGATATACCAT
TCTAATGTCTGCCCCTAAGAAGATCGTCGTTTTGCCAGGTGACCACGTTGGTCAAGAAATCACAGCCGAA
GCCATTAAGGTTCTTAAAGCTATTTCTGATGTTCGTTCCAATGTCAAGTTCGATTTCGAAAATCATTTAA
TTGGTGGTGCTGCTATCGATGCTACAGGTGTTCCACTTCCAGATGAGGCGCTGGAAGCCTCCAAGAAGGC
TGATGCCGTTTTGTTAGGTGCTGTGGGTGGTCCTAAATGGGGTACAGGTAGTGTTAGACCTGAACAAGGT
TTACTAAAAATCCGTAAAGAACTTCAATTGTACGCCAACTTAAGACCATGTAACTTTGCATCCGACTCTC
TTTTAGACTTATCTCCAATCAAGCCACAATTTGCTAAAGGTACTGACTTCGTTGTTGTCAGAGAATTAGT
GGGAGGTATTTACTTTGGTAAGAGAAAGGAAGACGATGGTGATGGTGTCGCTTGGGATAGTGAACAATAC
ACCGTTCCAGAAGTGCAAAGAATCACAAGAATGGCCGCTTTCATGGCCCTACAACATGAGCCACCATTGC
CTATTTGGTCCTTGGATAAAGCTAATGTTTTGGCCTCTTCAAGATTATGGAGAAAAACTGTGGAGGAAAC
CATCAAGAACGAATTTCCTACATTGAAGGTTCAACATCAATTGATTGATTCTGCCGCCATGATCCTAGTT
AAGAACCCAACCCACCTAAATGGTATTATAATCACCAGCAACATGTTTGGTGATATCATCTCCGATGAAG
CCTCCGTTATCCCAGGTTCCTTGGGTTTGTTGCCATCTGCGTCCTTGGCCTCTTTGCCAGACAAGAACAC
CGCATTTGGTTTGTACGAACCATGCCACGGTTCTGCTCCAGATTTGCCAAAGAATAAGGTCAACCCTATC
GCCACTATCTTGTCTGCTGCAATGATGTTGAAATTGTCATTGAACTTGCCTGAAGAAGGTAAGGCCATTG
AAGATGCAGTTAAAAAGGTTTTGGATGCAGGTATCAGAACTGGTGATTTAGGTGGTTCCAACAGTACCAC
CGAAGTCGGTGATGCTGTCGCCGAAGAAGTTAAGAAAATCCTTGCTTAAAAAGATTCTCTTTTTTTATGA
TATTTGTACATAAACTTTATAAATGAAATTCATAATAGAAACGACACGAAATTACAAAATGGAATATGTT
CATAGGGTAGACGAAACTATATACGCAATCTACATACATTTATCAAGAAGGAGAAAAAGGAGGATGTAAA
GGAATACAGGTAAGCAAATTGATACTAATGGCTCAACGTGATAAGGAAAAAGAATTGCACTTTAACATTA
ATATTGACAAGGAGGAGGGCACCACACAAAAAGTTAGGTGTAACAGAAAATCATGAAACTATGATTCCTA
ATTTATATATTGGAGGATTTTCTCTAAAAAAAAAAAAATACAACAAATAAAAAACACTCAATGACCTGAC
CATTTGATGGAGTTTAAGTCAATACCTTCTTGAACCATTTCCCATAATGGTGAAAGTTCCCTCAAGAATT
TTACTCTGTCAGAAACGGCCTTAACGACGTAGTCGATATGGTGCACTCTCAGTACAATCTGCTCTGATGC
CGCATAGTTAAGCCAGCCCCGACACCCGCCAACACCCGCTGACGCGCCCTGACGGGCTTGTCTGCTCCCG
GCATCCGCTTACAGACAAGCTGTGACCGTCTCCGGGAGCTGCATGTGTCAGAGGTTTTCACCGTCATCAC
CGAAACGCGCGA
