>Addgene plasmid #112827 | pCTD26-S>A18-25 | depositor partial sequence | sequence record 212631 | Sequence of CTD region
NGGCCGAAAAAATAAACTGAGATGAAGACGGACAAGATGGTGGCGTCACACCATACAGTAACGAAAGTGG
TTTGGTCAATGCAGATCTTGACGTTAAAGATGAGCTAATGTTTTCACCTCTGGTTGATTCGGGTTCAAAT
GACGCTATGGCTGGAGGATTTACAGCGTACGGTGGTGCTGATTATGGTGAAGCCACGTCTCCATTTGGTG
CTTATGGTGAAGCACCTACATCTCCCGGGTTTGGAGTCTTGACACCAGGCTTTTCTCCGACGTCTCCTAG
TTACAGCCCAACCTCACCTTCATATTCTCCGACGTCTCCTAGTTACAGCCCAACCTCACCTTCATATTCT
CCGACGTCTCCTAGTTACAGCCCAACCTCACCTTCATATTCTCCGACGTCTCCTAGTTACAGCCCAACCT
CACCTTCATATTCTCCGACGTCTCCTAGTTACAGCCCAACCTCACCTTCATATTCTCCGACGCCTCCTAG
TTACAGCCCAACCTCACCTTCATATTCTCCGACGTCTCCTAGTTACAGCCCAACCTCACCTTCATATTCT
CCGACGTCTCCTAGTTACAGCCCAACCTCACCTTCATATTCTCCGACGGCTCCTGCATACGCACCAACCG
CTCCTGCATATGCTCCGACGGCTCCTGCATACGCACCAACCGCTCCTGCATATGCTCCGACGGCTCCTGC
ATACGCACCAACCGCTCCTGCATATGCTCCGACGGCTCCTGCATACGCACCAACCGCTCCTGCATATGCT
CCGACGTCTCCTGACTACAAAGACCATGACGGTGATTATAAAGATCATGACATCAACTACAAGGATGACG
ATGACAAGTGAGCTCGTATATCATCCTTACGTATTTGACGTTATTACATTATAATATAGTTTCTCAAATA
ATATTTCTAGTTATTTTTGATCATAATAAAAACGTATACCAAATATACCATTATTTTCATAGCATTATGG
TAGGGATAGGGATTCAGTAACTAATTTATATCCGCAGAGCATTGGTAAACCAACGGCGCTAGTAAATGCA
TTAAATTACGTCCGTCCACTCTAGCTTCAGTGTAGCTCTAACTCTTGAACCTTTTTAGCAATTAGCTCTT
GAAAATTCCAAGTGCTACGTCCGCTGNNATTATAACGTTCCTTAATTGGGTGAACTACCNTACATTCTTG
NATCNTAACCATNNTCGGATACGAATCTGCTGGTATCGGAACTGANGGTACATTATTGNNNCTTGATGAA
CA
